Addgene plasmid #88866: N2c/VSVg
Purpose: envelope pseudotyping of lentiviral vectors
Depositing lab: Stephanie Hughes. Depositing organization: University of Otago. Publication: Chimeric rabies SADB19-VSVg-pseudotyped lentiviral vectors mediate long-range retrograde transduction from the mouse spinal cord. Schoderboeck L, Riad S, Bokor AM, Wicky HE, Strauss M, Bostina M, Oswald MJ, Empson RM, Hughes SM. Gene Ther. 2015 May;22(5):357-64. doi: 10.1038/gt.2015.3. Epub 2015 Jan 29. PubMed 25630949.
Backbone
  Vector backbone: pLP
  Backbone manufacturer: Invitrogen
  Vector type: Mammalian Expression
Growth in bacteria
  Bacterial resistance: Ampicillin, 100 μg/mL
  Growth temperature: 37°C
  Growth strain: DH5alpha
  Copy number: Unknown
Gene/Insert
  Gene/Insert name: VSVg-N2c
  Cloning method: Restriction Enzyme; 5′ cloning site EcoRI (not destroyed); 3′ cloning site ClaI (not destroyed)
Terms and licenses: Academic/Nonprofit Terms; Industry Terms: Not Available to Industry
How to cite: N2c/VSVg was a gift from Stephanie Hughes (Addgene plasmid # 88866)
