[The description below was written by a language model from this plasmid's Addgene catalogue record and pLannotate feature annotations shown in this document.]
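Description:
N2c/VSVg is a mammalian expression plasmid built on the Invitrogen pLP backbone and intended as an envelope (pseudotyping) helper for lentiviral vector production. It is propagated in E. coli through a high-copy ColE1/pUC-type origin and selected with ampicillin via the β-lactamase gene and its native promoter. A small fragment of the SV40 origin is also detected, although only a partial element is annotated.

The payload, listed as VSVg-N2c and cloned between EcoRI and ClaI sites that remain intact, is a chimeric viral glycoprotein. The feature table shows a long open reading frame matching a rabies virus G protein fragment, followed shortly by a short stretch annotated as the VSV-G epitope, which corresponds to the C-terminal end of the vesicular stomatitis virus glycoprotein. This arrangement is consistent with a fusion in which most of the protein comes from rabies G, presumably the N2c strain implied by the name, while the C-terminal end comes from VSV-G. The record does not state the exact junction. Expression is driven by the CMV immediate-early enhancer and promoter, followed by a truncated human β-globin intron that aids transcript processing. Because the map is circular, this cassette runs across the sequence origin into the coding region. It ends in a β-globin exon remnant and the human β-globin polyadenylation signal.

The plasmid carries no packaging signal or LTRs, so it supplies the envelope protein only in trans, alongside separate packaging and transfer plasmids in producer cells. The associated publication concerns rabies/VSV-G chimeric envelopes that give lentiviral vectors long-range retrograde transduction of neurons.
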