Features (pLannotate 1.2.2; 11 found; start..end, strand, type, name):
      1..1443    +  CDS            G (fragment): GLYCO_RABVR - Experimental evidence at protein level: Swiss-Prot protein existence level 1. Attaches the virus to host cellular receptor, inducing endocytosis of the virion. In the endosome, the acidic pH induces conformational changes in the glycoprotein trimer, which trigger fusion between virus and cell membrane. There is convincing in vitro evidence that the muscular form of the nicotinic acetylcholine receptor (nAChR), the neuronal cell adhesion molecule (NCAM), and the p75 neurotrophin receptor (p75NTR) bind glycoprotein and thereby facilitate rabies virus entry into cells (By similarity
   1495..1527    +  CDS            VSV-G tag: epitope tag from vesicular stomatitis virus G protein
   1545..1622    +  CDS            HBB (fragment): HBB_PONPY - Experimental evidence at transcript level: Swiss-Prot protein existence level 2. Involved in oxygen transport from the lung to the various peripheral tissues. From Pongo pygmaeus (Bornean orangutan).
   1626..2020    +  polyA_signal   β-globin poly(A): human β-globin polyadenylation signal
   2530..3118    -  rep_origin     ori: high-copy-number ColE1/pMB1/pBR322/pUC origin of replication
   3289..4149    -  CDS            AmpR: β-lactamase; bla; confers resistance to ampicillin, carbenicillin, and related antibiotics
   4150..4254    -  promoter       AmpR promoter: bla
   4321..4363    -  rep_origin     SV40 ori (fragment): SV40 origin of replication
   4445..4824    +  enhancer       CMV enhancer: human cytomegalovirus immediate early enhancer
   4825..5028    +  promoter       CMV promoter: human cytomegalovirus (CMV) immediate early promoter
   5162..5637    +  intron         β-globin intron: internally truncated intron from human β-globin
>Addgene plasmid #88866 | N2c/VSVg | addgene full sequence | sequence record 176684 | Addgene NGS Result
ATGGTTCCTCAGGTTCTTTTGTTTGTACTCCTTCTGGGTTTTTCGTTGTGTTTCGGGAAGTTCCCCATTT
ACACGATACCAGACGAACTTGGTCCCTGGAGCCCTATTGACATACACCATCTCAGCTGTCCAAATAACCT
GGTTGTGGAGGATGAAGGATGTACCAACCTGTCCGAGTTCTCCTACATGGAACTCAAAGTGGGATACATC
TCAGCCATCAAAGTGAACGGGTTCACTTGCACAGGTGTTGTGACAGAGGCAGAGACCTACACCAACTTTG
TTGGTTATGTCACAACCACATTCAAGAGAAAGCATTTCCGCCCCACCCCAGACGCATGTAGAGCCGCGTA
TAACTGGAAGATGGCCGGTGACCCCAGATATGAAGAGTCCCTACACAATCCATACCCCGACTACCACTGG
CTTCGAACTGTAAGAACCACCAAAGAGTCCCTCATTATCATATCCCCAAGTGTGACAGATTTGGACCCAT
ATGACAAATCCCTTCACTCAAGGGTCTTCCCTGGCGGAAAGTGCTCAGGAATAACGGTGTCCTCTACCTA
CTGCTCAACTAACCATGATTACACCATTTGGATGCCCGAGAATCCGAGACCAAGGACACCTTGTGACATT
TTTACCAATAGCAGAGGGAAGAGAGCATCCAACGGGAACAAGACTTGCGGCTTTGTGGATGAAAGAGGCC
TGTATAAGTCTCTAAAAGGAGCATGCAGGCTCAAGTTATGTGGAGTTCTTGGACTTAGACTTATGGATGG
AACATGGGTCGCGATGCAAACATCAGATGAGACCAAATGGTGCCCTCCAGATCAGTTGGTGAATTTGCAC
GACTTTCGCTCAGACGAGATTGAGCATCTCGTTGTGGAGGAGTTAGTCAAGAAAAGAGAGGAATGTCTGG
ACGCATTAGAGTCCATCATGACCACCAAGTCAGTAAGTTTCAGACGTCTCAGTCACCTGAGAAAACTTGT
CCCAGGGTTTGGAAAAGCATATACCATATTCAACAAAACCTTGATGGAGGCTGATGCTCACTACAAGTCA
GTCCGGACCTGGAATGAGATCATCCCCTCAAAAGGGTGTTTGAAAGTTGGAGGAAGGTGCCATCCTCATG
TGAACGGGGTGTTTTTCAATGGTATAATATTAGGGCCTGACGACCATGTCCTAATCCCAGAGATGCAATC
ATCCCTCCTCCAGCAACATATGGAGTTGTTGGAATCTTCAGTTATCCCCCTGATGCACCCCCTGGCAGAC
CCTTCTACAGTTTTCAAAGAAGGTGATGAGGCTGAGGATTTTGTTGAAGTTCACCTCCCCGATGTGTACA
AACAGATCTCAGGGGTTGACCTGGGTCTCCCGAACTGGGGAAAGTATGTATTGATGACTGCAGGGGCCAT
GATTGGCCTGGTGTTGATATTTTCCCTAATGACATGGTGCCGAGTTGGTATCCATCTTTGCATTAAATTA
AAGCACACCAAGAAAAGACAGATTTATACAGACATAGAGATGAACCGACTTGGAAAGTAAATCGATGCAA
GGGCGAATTCACCCCACCAGTGCAGGCTGCCTATCAGAAAGTGGTGGCTGGTGTGGCTAATGCCCTGGCC
CACAAGTATCACTAAGCTCGCTTTCTTGCTGTCCAATTTCTATTAAAGGTTCCTTTGTTCCCTAAGTCCA
ACTACTAAACTGGGGGATATTATGAAGGGCCTTGAGCATCTGGATTCTGCCTAATAAAAAACATTTATTT
TCATTGCAATGATGTATTTAAATTATTTCTGAATATTTTACTAAAAAGGGAATGTGGGAGGTCAGTGCAT
TTAAAACATAAAGAAATGAAGAGCTAGTTCAAACCTTGGGAAAATACACTATATCTTAAACTCCATGAAA
GAAGGTGAGGCTGCAAACAGCTAATGCACATTGGCAACAGCCCCTGATGCCTATGCCTTATTCATCCCTC
AGAAAAGGATTCAAGTAGAGGCTTGATTTGGAGGTTAAAGTTTTGCTATGCTGTATTTTACATTACTTAT
TGTTTTAGCTGTCCTCATGAATGTCTTTTCACTACCCATTTGCTTATCCTGCATCTCTCAGCCTTGACTC
CACTCAGTTCTCTTGCTTAGAGATACCACCTTTCCCCTGAAGTGTTCCTTCCATGTTTTACGGCGAGATG
GTTTCTCCTCGCCTGGCCACTCAGCCTTAGTTGTCTCTGTTGTCTTATAGAGGTCTACTTGAAGAAGGAA
AAACAGGGGGCATGGTTTGACTGTCCTGTGAGCCCTTCTTCCCTGCCTCCCCCACTCACAGTGACCCGGA
ATCCCTCGACATGGCAGTCTAGCACTAGTGCGGCCGCAGATCTGCTTCCTCGCTCACTGACTCGCTGCGC
TCGGTCGTTCGGCTGCGGCGAGCGGTATCAGCTCACTCAAAGGCGGTAATACGGTTATCCACAGAATCAG
GGGATAACGCAGGAAAGAACATGTGAGCAAAAGGCCAGCAAAAGGCCAGGAACCGTAAAAAGGCCGCGTT
GCTGGCGTTTTTCCATAGGCTCCGCCCCCCTGACGAGCATCACAAAAATCGACGCTCAAGTCAGAGGTGG
CGAAACCCGACAGGACTATAAAGATACCAGGCGTTTCCCCCTGGAAGCTCCCTCGTGCGCTCTCCTGTTC
CGACCCTGCCGCTTACCGGATACCTGTCCGCCTTTCTCCCTTCGGGAAGCGTGGCGCTTTCTCATAGCTC
ACGCTGTAGGTATCTCAGTTCGGTGTAGGTCGTTCGCTCCAAGCTGGGCTGTGTGCACGAACCCCCCGTT
CAGCCCGACCGCTGCGCCTTATCCGGTAACTATCGTCTTGAGTCCAACCCGGTAAGACACGACTTATCGC
CACTGGCAGCAGCCACTGGTAACAGGATTAGCAGAGCGAGGTATGTAGGCGGTGCTACAGAGTTCTTGAA
GTGGTGGCCTAACTACGGCTACACTAGAAGAACAGTATTTGGTATCTGCGCTCTGCTGAAGCCAGTTACC
TTCGGAAAAAGAGTTGGTAGCTCTTGATCCGGCAAACAAACCACCGCTGGTAGCGGTGGTTTTTTTGTTT
GCAAGCAGCAGATTACGCGCAGAAAAAAAGGATCTCAAGAAGATCCTTTGATCTTTTCTACGGGGTCTGA
CGCTCAGTGGAACGAAAACTCACGTTAAGGGATTTTGGTCATGAGATTATCAAAAAGGATCTTCACCTAG
ATCCTTTTAAATTAAAAATGAAGTTTTAAATCAATCTAAAGTATATATGAGTAAACTTGGTCTGACAGTT
ACCAATGCTTAATCAGTGAGGCACCTATCTCAGCGATCTGTCTATTTCGTTCATCCATAGTTGCCTGACT
CCCCGTCGTGTAGATAACTACGATACGGGAGGGCTTACCATCTGGCCCCAGTGCTGCAATGATACCGCGA
GACCCACGCTCACCGGCTCCAGATTTATCAGCAATAAACCAGCCAGCCGGAAGGGCCGAGCGCAGAAGTG
GTCCTGCAACTTTATCCGCCTCCATCCAGTCTATTAATTGTTGCCGGGAAGCTAGAGTAAGTAGTTCGCC
AGTTAATAGTTTGCGCAACGTTGTTGCCATTGCTACAGGCATCGTGGTGTCACGCTCGTCGTTTGGTATG
GCTTCATTCAGCTCCGGTTCCCAACGATCAAGGCGAGTTACATGATCCCCCATGTTGTGCAAAAAAGCGG
TTAGCTCCTTCGGTCCTCCGATCGTTGTCAGAAGTAAGTTGGCCGCAGTGTTATCACTCATGGTTATGGC
AGCACTGCATAATTCTCTTACTGTCATGCCATCCGTAAGATGCTTTTCTGTGACTGGTGAGTACTCAACC
AAGTCATTCTGAGAATAGTGTATGCGGCGACCGAGTTGCTCTTGCCCGGCGTCAATACGGGATAATACCG
CGCCACATAGCAGAACTTTAAAAGTGCTCATCATTGGAAAACGTTCTTCGGGGCGAAAACTCTCAAGGAT
CTTACCGCTGTTGAGATCCAGTTCGATGTAACCCACTCGTGCACCCAACTGATCTTCAGCATCTTTTACT
TTCACCAGCGTTTCTGGGTGAGCAAAAACAGGAAGGCAAAATGCCGCAAAAAAGGGAATAAGGGCGACAC
GGAAATGTTGAATACTCATACTCTTCCTTTTTCAATATTATTGAAGCATTTATCAGGGTTATTGTCTCAT
GAGCGGATACATATTTGAATGTATTTAGAAAAATAAACAAATAGGGGTTCCGCGCACATTTCCCCGAAAA
GTGCCACCTGACGTGGATCCCCTGAGGGGGCCCCCATGGGCTAGAGGATCCGGCCTCGGCCTCTGCATAA
ATAAAAAAAATTAGTCAGCCATGAGCTTGGCCCATTGCATACGTTGTATCCATATCATAATATGTACATT
TATATTGGCTCATGTCCAACATTACCGCCATGTTGACATTGATTATTGACTAGTTATTAATAGTAATCAA
TTACGGGGTCATTAGTTCATAGCCCATATATGGAGTTCCGCGTTACATAACTTACGGTAAATGGCCCGCC
TGGCTGACCGCCCAACGACCCCCGCCCATTGACGTCAATAATGACGTATGTTCCCATAGTAACGCCAATA
GGGACTTTCCATTGACGTCAATGGGTGGAGTATTTACGGTAAACTGCCCACTTGGCAGTACATCAAGTGT
ATCATATGCCAAGTACGCCCCCTATTGACGTCAATGACGGTAAATGGCCCGCCTGGCATTATGCCCAGTA
CATGACCTTATGGGACTTTCCTACTTGGCAGTACATCTACGTATTAGTCATCGCTATTACCATGGTGATG
CGGTTTTGGCAGTACATCAATGGGCGTGGATAGCGGTTTGACTCACGGGGATTTCCAAGTCTCCACCCCA
TTGACGTCAATGGGAGTTTGTTTTGGCACCAAAATCAACGGGACTTTCCAAAATGTCGTAACAACTCCGC
CCCATTGACGCAAATGGGCGGTAGGCGTGTACGGTGGGAGGTCTATATAAGCAGAGCTCGTTTAGTGAAC
CGTCAGATCGCCTGGAGACGCCATCCACGCTGTTTTGACCTCCATAGAAGACACCGGGACCGATCCAGCC
TCCCCTCGAAGCTTACATGTGGTACCGAGCTCGGATCCTGAGAACTTCAGGGTGAGTCTATGGGACCCTT
GATGTTTTCTTTCCCCTTCTTTTCTATGGTTAAGTTCATGTCATAGGAAGGGGAGAAGTAACAGGGTACA
CATATTGACCAAATCAGGGTAATTTTGCATTTGTAATTTTAAAAAATGCTTTCTTCTTTTAATATACTTT
TTTGTTTATCTTATTTCTAATACTTTCCCTAATCTCTTTCTTTCAGGGCAATAATGATACAATGTATCAT
GCCTCTTTGCACCATTCTAAAGAATAACAGTGATAATTTCTGGGTTAAGGCAATAGCAATATTTCTGCAT
ATAAATATTTCTGCATATAAATTGTAACTGATGTAAGAGGTTTCATATTGCTAATAGCAGCTACAATCCA
GCTACCATTCTGCTTTTATTTTATGGTTGGGATAAGGCTGGATTATTCTGAGTCCAAGCTAGGCCCTTTT
GCTAATCATGTTCATACCTCTTATCTTCCTCCCACAGCTCCTGGGCAACGTGCTGGTCTGTGTGCTGGCC
CATCACTTTGGCAAAGCACGTGAGATCTGAATTCGCCCTTATCCGCGG
